>Addgene plasmid #222840 | pT7-module3 | addgene full sequence | sequence record 446494 | Addgene NGS Result
TTTACACTTTATGCTTCCGGCTCGTATGTTGTGTGGAATTGTGAGCGGATAACAATTTCACACAGGAAAC
AGCTATGACCATGATTACGCCAAGCTCTAATACGACTCACCATAGGGAAAGCTTGGTCTCGGGCTTCAAT
GTCGATCGACTTGCCTTCCGCACAATACATCATTTCTTCTTAGCTTTTTTTCTTCTTCTTCGTTCATACA
GTTTTTTTTTGTTTATCAGCTTACATTTTCTTGAACCGTAGCTTTCGTTTTCTTCTTTTTAACTTTCCAT
TCGGAGTTTTTGTATCTTGTTTCATAGTTTGTCCCAGGATTAGAATGATTAGGCATCGAACCTTCAAGAA
TTTGATTGAATAAAACATCTTCATTCTTAAGATATGAAGATAATCTTCAAAAGGCCCCTGGGAATCTGAA
AGAAGAGAAGCAGGCCCATTTATATGGGAAAGAACAATAGTATTTCTTATATAGGCCCATTTAAGTTGAA
AACAATCTTCAAAAGTCCCACATCGCTTAGATAAGAAAACGAAGCTGAGTTTATATACAGCTAGAGTCGA
AGTAGTGATTGGGGTCTTCAACCCAGTGGACATAAGCGAAGACCCGTTTTAGAGCTAGAAATAGCAAGTT
AAAATAAGGCTAGTCCGTTATCAACTTGAAAAAGTGGCACCGAGTCGGTGCTTTTTTTTTTTTGTGCACC
GAGACCGAATTCACTGGCCGTCGTTTTACAACGTCGTGACTGGGAAAACCCTGGCGTTACCCAACTTAAT
CGCCTTGCAGCACATCCCCCTTTCGCCAGCTGGCGTAATAGCGAAGAGGCCCGCACCGATCGCCCTTCCC
AACAGTTGCGCAGCCTGAATGGCGAATGGAAATTGTAAGCGTTAATATTTTGTTAAAATTCGCGTTAAAT
TTTTGTTAAATCAGCTCATTTTTTAACCAATAGGCCGAAATCGGCAAAATCCCTTATAAATCAAAAGAAT
AGACCGAGATAGGGT
[37 nt withheld, positions 996-1032]
AAAGAACGTGGACTCCAACGTCAAAGG
[49 nt withheld, positions 1060-1108]
T
[91 nt withheld, positions 1110-1200]
G
[124 nt withheld, positions 1202-1325]
CAGGTGGCACTTTTCGGGGAAATGTGCGCGGAACCCCTATTTGTTTATTTTTCTAAATACATTCAAATAT
GTATCCGCTCATGAGACAATAACCCTGATAAATGCTTCAATAATATTGAAAAAGGAAGAGTATGAGTATT
CAACATTTCCGTGTCGCCCTTATTCCCTTTTTTGCGGCATTTTGCCTTCCTGTTTTTGCTCACCCAGAAA
CGCTGGTGAAAGTAAAAGATGCTGAAGATCAGTTGGGTGCACGAGTGGGTTACATCGAACTGGATCTCAA
CAGCGGTAAGATCCTTGAGAGTTTTCGCCCCGAAGAACGTTTTCCAATGATGAGCACTTTTAAAGTTCTG
CTATGTGGCGCGGTATTATCCCGTATTGACGCCGGGCAAGAGCAACTCGGTCGCCGCATACACTATTCTC
AGAATGACTTGGTTGAGTACTCACCAGTCACAGAAAAGCATCTTACGGATGGCATGACAGTAAGAGAATT
ATGCAGTGCTGCCATAACCATGAGTGATAACACTGCGGCCAACTTACTTCTGACAACGATCGGAGGACCG
AAGGAGCTAACCGCTTTTTTGCACAACATGGGGGATCATGTAACTCGCCTTGATCGTTGGGAACCGGAGC
TGAATGAAGCCATACCAAACGACGAGCGTGACACCACGATGCCTGTAGCAATGGCAACAACGTTGCGCAA
ACTATTAACTGGCGAACTACTTACTCTAGCTTCCCGGCAACAATTAATAGACTGGATGGAGGCGGATAAA
GTTGCAGGACCACTTCTGCGCTCGGCCCTTCCGGCTGGCTGGTTTATTGCTGATAAATCTGGAGCCGGTG
AGCGTGGTTCTCGCGGTATCATTGCAGCACTGGGGCCAGATGGTAAGCCCTCCCGTATCGTAGTTATCTA
CACGACGGGGAGTCAGGCAACTATGGATGAACGAAATAGACAGATCGCTGAGATAGGTGCCTCACTGATT
AAGCATTGGTAACTGTCAGACCAAGTTTACTCATATATACTTTAGATTGATTTAAAACTTCATTTTTAAT
TTAAAAGGATCTAGGTGAAGATCCTTTTTGATAATCTCATGACCAAAATCCCTTAACGTGAGTTTTCGTT
CCACTGAGCGTCAGACCCCGTAGAAAAGATCAAAGGATCTTCTTGAGATCCTTTTTTTCTGCGCGTAATC
TGCTGCTTGCAAACAAAAAAACCACCGCTACCAGCGGTGGTTTGTTTGCCGGATCAAGAGCTACCAACTC
TTTTTCCGAAGGTAACTGGCTTCAGCAGAGCGCAGATACCAAATACTGTTCTTCTAGTGTAGCCGTAGTT
AGGCCACCACTTCAAGAACTCTGTAGCACCGCCTACATACCTCGCTCTGCTAATCCTGTTACCAGTGGCT
GCTGCCAGTGGCGATAAGTCGTGTCTTACCGGGTTGGACTCAAGACGATAGTTACCGGATAAGGCGCAGC
GGTCGGGCTGAACGGGGGGTTCGTGCACACAGCCCAGCTTGGAGCGAACGACCTACACCGAACTGAGATA
CCTACAGCGTGAGCTATGAGAAAGCGCCACGCTTCCCGAAGGGAGAAAGGCGGACAGGTATCCGGTAAGC
GGCAGGGTCGGAACAGGAGAGCGCACGAGGGAGCTTCCAGGGGGAAACGCCTGGTATCTTTATAGTCCTG
TCGGGTTTCGCCACCTCTGACTTGAGCGTCGATTTTTGTGATGCTCGTCAGGGGGGCGGAGCCTATGGAA
AAACGCCAGCAACGCGGCCTTTTTACGGTTCCTGGCCTTTTGCTGGCCTTTTGCTCACATGTTCTTTCCT
GCGTTATCCCCTGATTCTGTGGATAACCGTATTACCGCCTTTGAGTGAGCTGATACCGCTCGCCGCAGCC
GAACGACCGAGCGCAGCGAGTCAGTGAGCGAGGAAGCGGAAGAGCGCCCAATACGCAAACCGCCTCTCCC
CGCGCGTTGGCCGATTCATTAATGCAGCTGGCACGACAGGTTTCCCGACTGGAAAGCGGGCAGTGAGCGC
AACGCAATTAATGTGAGTTAGCTCACTCATTAGGCACCCCAGGC
Features (pLannotate 1.2.2; 12 found; start..end, strand, type, name):
      1..31      +  promoter       lac promoter: promoter for the E. coli lac operon
     39..55      +  protein_bind   lac operator: The lac repressor binds to the lac operator to inhibit transcription in E. coli. This inhibition can be relieved by adding lactose or isopropyl-β-D-thiogalactopyranoside (IPTG). lac repressor encoded by lacI
     98..118     +  intron         CMV intron (fragment): modified intron A from human cytomegalovirus (CMV)
    499..515     +  promoter       AtU6 promoter (fragment): consensus promoter from the three Arabidopsis U6 snRNA genes (Waibel and Filipowicz, 1990; Nekrasov et al., 2013)
    606..681     +  misc_RNA       gRNA scaffold: guide RNA scaffold for the Streptococcus pyogenes CRISPR/Cas9 system
    709..866     +  CDS            lacZα (fragment): LacZα fragment of β-galactosidase; lacZ fragment
    897..1325    -  rep_origin     f1 ori (sequence partly withheld): f1 bacteriophage origin of replication; arrow indicates direction of (+) strand synthesis
   1352..1456    +  promoter       AmpR promoter: bla
   1457..2317    +  CDS            AmpR: β-lactamase; bla; confers resistance to ampicillin, carbenicillin, and related antibiotics
   2488..3076    +  rep_origin     ori: high-copy-number ColE1/pMB1/pBR322/pUC origin of replication
   3259..3351    +  CDS            lacI (fragment): lac repressor; lacI; The lac repressor binds to the lac operator to inhibit transcription in E. coli. This inhibition can be relieved by adding lactose or isopropyl-β-D-thiogalactopyranoside (IPTG).
   3364..3385    +  protein_bind   CAP binding site: CAP binding activates transcription in the presence of cAMP. E. coli catabolite activator protein
