[The description below was written by a language model from this plasmid's Addgene catalogue record and pLannotate feature annotations shown in this document.]
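Description:
pT7-module3 is a small (about 3.4 kb) empty-backbone subcloning plasmid built on pT7Blue. It serves as the "module 3" entry vector in a Golden Gate system for assembling CRISPR/Cas9 vectors. It is propagated in E. coli from a high-copy ColE1/pUC-type origin and selected with ampicillin through the bla (AmpR) gene and its own promoter. An f1 bacteriophage origin is also present, a standard backbone element that allows single-stranded DNA production. Remnants of the cloning vector's lac region flank the module: CAP binding site, lac promoter and operator, a lacZα fragment and a short lacI fragment. The lacZα reading frame is annotated only as a fragment, interrupted by the inserted cassette.

The functional payload, according to the depositor's comment, is a U6-26 promoter plus an sgRNA scaffold. The feature table is consistent with this, showing a short match to the Arabidopsis U6 snRNA consensus promoter followed roughly 90 nt downstream by the Streptococcus pyogenes Cas9 guide RNA scaffold. U6 promoters recruit RNA polymerase III, which suits them to expressing short, uncapped guide RNAs, and the Arabidopsis origin suggests use in plant genome editing, although the record does not name a target organism. No gene or spacer insert is listed. A user would presumably introduce a target-specific spacer between promoter and scaffold, then combine this unit with other modules by Golden Gate assembly.

The record does not state the Type IIS enzyme or the overhang design. It recommends a ccdB-tolerant growth strain, yet no ccdB cassette is annotated. The very short "CMV intron" hit is probably a spurious match.
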