Addgene plasmid #222840: pT7-module3
Purpose: (Empty Backbone) Subcloning for Golden Gate assembly of CRISPR/Cas9 vectors (module 3)
Depositing lab: Hidenori Takeuchi. Depositing organization: Nagoya University.
Backbone
  Vector backbone: pT7Blue
  Vector type: CRISPR
Growth in bacteria
  Bacterial resistance: Ampicillin, 50 μg/mL
  Growth temperature: 37°C
  Growth strain: ccdB Survival
  Copy number: High Copy
Gene/Insert
  Gene/Insert name: None
Terms and licenses: Academic/Nonprofit Terms; Industry Terms: Not Available to Industry
Depositor comments: U6-26 promoter & sgRNA scaffold
How to cite: pT7-module3 was a gift from Hidenori Takeuchi (Addgene plasmid # 222840 ; http://n2t.net/addgene:222840 ; RRID:Addgene_222840)
